Addgene plasmid #137959: pAAV.CAG-FLEX.iAChSnFR-Venus
Purpose: Expresses FLEXed iAChSnFR (yellow version) under CAG promoter
Depositing lab: Loren Looger. Depositing organization: HHMI, Janelia Research Campus. Publication: A fast genetically encoded fluorescent sensor for faithful in vivo acetylcholine detection in mice, fish, worms and flies. Borden PM, Zhang P, Shivange AV, Marvin JS, Cichon J, Dan C, Podgorski K, Figueiredo A, Novak O, Tanimoto M, Shigetomi E, Lobas MA, Kim H, Zhu PK, Zhang Y, Zheng WS, Fan C, Wang G, Xiang B, Gan L, Zhang G, Guo K, Lin L, Cai Y, Yee AG, Aggarwal A, Ford CP, Rees DC, Dietrich D, Khakh BS, Dittman JS, Gan W, Koyama M, Jayaraman V, Cheer JF, Lester HA, Zhu JJ, Looger LL. bioRxiv 2020 10.1101/2020.02.07.939504.
Backbone
  Vector backbone: pAAV.CAGFLEX
  Backbone size w/o insert (bp): 5058
  Total vector size (bp): 6885
  Vector type: Mammalian Expression, AAV, Cre/Lox
Growth in bacteria
  Bacterial resistance: Ampicillin, 100 μg/mL
  Growth temperature: 37°C
  Growth strain: NEB Stable
  Copy number: Unknown
Gene/Insert
  Gene/Insert name: iAChSnFR (yellow variant)
  Species: Synthetic
  Insert size (bp): 1827
  Promoter: CAG
  Cloning method: Restriction Enzyme; 5′ cloning site BamHI (not destroyed); 3′ cloning site HindIII (not destroyed)
  Sequencing primers: 5′ GCG TAT CCA CAT AGC GTA AAA GGA GCA; 3′ GAA AGC CTT GAG GGG CTC CG
Terms and licenses: Academic/Nonprofit Terms; Industry Terms: Not Available to Industry
Depositor comments: Please visit https://www.biorxiv.org/content/10.1101/2020.02.07.939504v1 for bioRxiv preprint.
How to cite: pAAV.CAG-FLEX.iAChSnFR-Venus was a gift from Loren Looger (Addgene plasmid # 137959 ; http://n2t.net/addgene:137959 ; RRID:Addgene_137959)
