[The description below was written by a language model from this plasmid's Addgene catalogue record and pLannotate feature annotations shown in this document.]
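Description:
pAAV.CAG-FLEX.iAChSnFR-Venus is a 6,885 bp AAV transfer plasmid for Cre-dependent mammalian expression of the yellow (Venus-based) variant of iAChSnFR, a synthetic, genetically encoded fluorescent acetylcholine sensor. It is built on the pAAV.CAGFLEX backbone, with the 1,827 bp sensor insert cloned between BamHI and HindIII sites. In bacteria it is maintained through a high-copy ColE1/pUC-type origin and selected with ampicillin via the β-lactamase gene. An f1 origin is also present, and short lacI and lacZα fragments are backbone remnants.

The expression cassette lies between two AAV2 inverted terminal repeats, which allow it to be packaged into recombinant AAV particles. On the annotated sequence the regulatory parts run on the minus strand: a CAG promoter (CMV enhancer, chicken β-actin promoter and chimeric/hybrid intron fragments), followed downstream by a WPRE, which enhances transcript stability and expression. An SV40 poly(A) signal sits beyond the WPRE, though it is annotated on the plus strand. The sensor coding sequence sits on the opposite strand, so it is inverted relative to the promoter, and it is flanked on each side by a loxP/lox2272 pair in opposing orientation. This FLEX arrangement keeps the sensor silent until Cre recombinase inverts the cassette and excises sites to lock it in the sense orientation, restricting expression to Cre-positive cells.

The open reading frame carries an Igκ leader and a PDGFRβ transmembrane domain, which direct secretion and anchor the sensor on the extracellular face of the membrane. The fluorescent protein module is auto-annotated as a GFP derivative, consistent with a Venus-type reporter. The associated publication describes acetylcholine imaging in vivo in mice, fish, worms and flies.
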