Features (pLannotate 1.2.2; 22 found; start..end, strand, type, name):
      2..58      +  CDS            lacI (fragment): lac repressor; lacI; The lac repressor binds to the lac operator to inhibit transcription in E. coli. This inhibition can be relieved by adding lactose or isopropyl-β-D-thiogalactopyranoside (IPTG).
     52..185     -  repeat_region  AAV2 ITR: inverted terminal repeat of adeno-associated virus serotype 2 inverted
    256..324     +  CDS            large T antigen (fragment): large T antigen from SV40 (simian virus 40)
    347..468     +  polyA_signal   SV40 poly(A) signal: SV40 polyadenylation signal
    511..1099    -  misc_feature   WPRE: woodchuck hepatitis virus posttranscriptional regulatory element
   1133..1166    -  protein_bind   loxP: Cre-mediated recombination occurs in the 8-bp core sequence (GCATACAT). Cre recombinase
   1237..1270    -  protein_bind   lox2272: Cre-mediated recombination occurs in the 8-bp core sequence (GGATACTT). lox2272 sites are compatible with each other, but incompatible with loxP or loxN sites (Lee and Saito, 1988). Cre recombinase
   1299..1361    +  sig_peptide    Igκ leader: leader sequence from mouse immunoglobulin κ light chain
   1605..2324    +  CDS            cEGFP: cEGFP is a basic (constitutively fluorescent) green fluorescent protein published in 2008, derived from Aequorea victoria.
   2976..3122    +  CDS            PDGFRβ TM domain: transmembrane domain from platelet derived growth factor receptor beta
   3158..3191    +  protein_bind   loxP: Cre-mediated recombination occurs in the 8-bp core sequence (GCATACAT). Cre recombinase
   3254..3287    +  protein_bind   lox2272: Cre-mediated recombination occurs in the 8-bp core sequence (GGATACTT). lox2272 sites are compatible with each other, but incompatible with loxP or loxN sites (Lee and Saito, 1988). Cre recombinase
   3352..3482    -  intron         chimeric intron (fragment): chimera between introns from chicken β-actin and rabbit β-globin
   3571..3707    -  intron         hybrid intron (fragment): hybrid between chicken β-actin (CBA) and minute virus of mice (MMV) introns (Gray et al., 2011)
   3708..3985    -  promoter       chicken β-actin promoter: No description available
   3987..4235    -  enhancer       CMV enhancer (fragment): human cytomegalovirus immediate early enhancer
   4298..4430    +  repeat_region  AAV2 ITR (fragment): inverted terminal repeat of adeno-associated virus serotype 2 inverted
   4425..4494    +  CDS            lacZα (fragment): LacZα fragment of β-galactosidase; lacZ fragment
   4499..4927    +  rep_origin     f1 ori (sequence partly withheld): f1 bacteriophage origin of replication; arrow indicates direction of (+) strand synthesis
   4980..5084    +  promoter       AmpR promoter: bla
   5085..5945    +  CDS            AmpR: β-lactamase; bla; confers resistance to ampicillin, carbenicillin, and related antibiotics
   6116..6704    +  rep_origin     ori: high-copy-number ColE1/pMB1/pBR322/pUC origin of replication
>Addgene plasmid #137959 | pAAV.CAG-FLEX.iAChSnFR-Venus | depositor full sequence | sequence record 266350 | pAAV.CAG-FLEX.iAChSnFR-Venus sequence 6885 bps
AGCGCCCAATACGCAAACCGCCTCTCCCCGCGCGTTGGCCGATTCATTAATGCAGCTGCGCGCTCGCTCG
CTCACTGAGGCCGCCCGGGCAAAGCCCGGGCGTCGGGCGACCTTTGGTCGCCCGGCCTCAGTGAGCGAGC
GAGCGCGCAGAGAGGGAGTGGCCAACTCCATCACTAGGGGTTCCTTGTAGTTAATGATTAACCCGCCATG
CTACTTATCTACGTAGCCATGCTCTAGGAAGATCCTTATCGATTTTACCACATTTGTAGAGGTTTTACTT
GCTTTAAAAAACCTCCCACATCTCCCCCTGAACCTGAAACATAAAATGAATGCAATTGTTGTTGTTAACT
TGTTTATTGCAGCTTATAATGGTTACAAATAAAGCAATAGCATCACAAATTTCACAAATAAAGCATTTTT
TTCACTGCATTCTAGTTGTGGTTTGTCCAAACTCATCAATGTATCTTATCATGTCTGCTCGAAGCGGCCG
CCCGGGTCGACGGTATCGATGCGGGGAGGCGGCCCAAAGGGAGATCCGACTCGTCTGAGGGCGAAGGCGA
AGACGCGGAAGAGGCCGCAGAGCCGGCAGCAGGCCGCGGGAAGGAAGGTCCGCTGGATTGAGGGCCGAAG
GGACGTAGCAGAAGGACGTCCCGCGCAGAATCCAGGTGGCAACACAGGCGAGCAGCCAAGGAAAGGACGA
TGATTTCCCCGACAACACCACGGAATTGTCAGTGCCCAACAGCCGAGCCCCTGTCCAGCAGCGGGCAAGG
CAGGCGGCGATGAGTTCCGCCGTGGCAATAGGGAGGGGGAAAGCGAAAGTCCCGGAAAGGAGCTGACAGG
TGGTGGCAATGCCCCAACCAGTGGGGGTTGCGTCAGCAAACACAGTGCACACCACGCCACGTTGCCTGAC
AACGGGCCACAACTCCTCATAAAGAGACAGCAACCAGGATTTATACAAGGAGGAGAAAATGAAAGCCATA
CGGGAAGCAATAGCATGATACAAAGGCATTAAAGCAGCGTATCCACATAGCGTAAAAGGAGCAACATAGT
TAAGAATACCAGTCAATCTTTCACAAATTTTGTAATCCAGAGGTTGATTATCGATAAGCTAATTCGAACC
TCTTCGAGGGACATAACTTCGTATAATGTATGCTATACGAAGTTATGGGTCGATGGTGAGATCTGGACTA
GAGGGTCGATGGTGATGCTTGGATCAAAATAGGAAGAATCCCAATGATAACTTCGTATAAAGTATCCTAT
ACGAAGTTATGGATCCGAATTCACTAGTCTCGAGCAAAATGGAGACAGACACACTCCTGCTATGGGTACT
GCTGCTCTGGGTTCCAGGTTCCACTGGTGACAGATCTGCGAACGACACCGTAGTTGTGGGCTCGATCATC
TTTACAGAAGGGATTATCGTCGCAAACATGGTGGCAGAGATGATTGAGGCGCATACAGACCTTAAGGTGG
TTCGCAAACTGAACCTTGGCGGGGTCAACGTTAACTTTGAAGCCATTAAACGCGGAGGTGCGAATAATGG
TATTGACATTTACGTGGAGTACACTGGGCACGGTCTTGTGGATATTCTGGGGTTCCCGGAGCCGAACGTC
TATATCACCGCCGACAAGCAGAAGAACGGCATCAAGGCGAACTTCAAGATCCGCCACAACGTGGAGGACG
GCAGCGTGCAGCTCGCCGACCACTACCAGCAGAACACCCCCATCGGCGACGGCCCCGTGCTGCTGCCCGA
CAACCACTACCTGAGCTATCAGTCCGTGCTGAGCAAAGACCCCAACGAGAAGCGCGATCACATGGTCCTG
CTGGAGTTCGTGACCGCCGCCGGGATCACTCTCGGCATGAACGAGCTGTACAAGGGCGGTACCGGAGGGA
GCATGAGCAAGGGCGAGGAGCTGTTCACCGGGGTGGTGCCCATCCTGGTCGAGCTGGACGGCGACGTAAA
CGGCCACAAGTTCAGCGTGCGCGGCGAGGGCGAGGGCGATGCCACCAACGGCAAGCTGACCCTGAAGCTC
CTGTGCACCACCGGCAAGCTGCCCGTGCCCTGGCCCACCCTCGTGACCACCCTGGGCTACGGCGTGCAGT
GCTTCGCCCGCTACCCCGACCACATGAAGCAGCACGACTTCTTCAAGTCCGCCATGCCCGAAGGCTACGT
CCAGGAGCGCACCATCAGCTTCAAGGACGACGGCACCTACAAGACCCGCGCCGAGGTGAAGTTCGAGGGC
GACACCCTGGTGAACCGCATCGAGCTGAAGGGCATCGACTTCAAGGAGGACGGCAACATCCTGGGGCACA
AGCTGGAGTACAACTTTCCGCCGCCCGCGACTACTGATCCAGAAGGTGCATACGAAACCGTGAAGAAGGA
GTACAAACGTAAATGGAATATTGTATGGCTCAAACCACTGGGATTCAACAATACGTATACGCTTACCGTT
AAAGACGAACTGGCGAAACAGTATAACCTTAAAACCTTCAGTGACTTAGCGAAAATCTCGGATAAGCTGA
TTCTGGGTGCAACGATGTTCTTTTTAGAAGGGCCCGATGGTTACCCAGGCCTGCAAAAACTGTACAATTT
CAAATTCAAGCACACCAAAAGCATGGACATGGGTATTCGCTATACCGCCATTGATAATAACGAAGTTCAG
GTAATTGATGCCTGGGCCACTGATGGCTTGCTGGTGAGCCACAAATTAAAAATTCTGGAGGATGATAAAG
CGTTCTTCCCGCCGTATTATGCTGCCCCCATCATCCGTCAGGATGTCTTAGATAAGCATCCTGAACTGAA
GGACGTGCTGAACAAACTCGCGAATCAAATTTCACTGGAAGAAATGCAGAAACTGAATTACAAGGTGGAC
GGTGAGGGTCAGGACCCAGCGAAAGTAGCTAAGGAGTTTTTGAAAGAGAAAGGTTTAATTCTGCAGGTCG
ACGAACAAAAACTCATCTCAGAAGAGGATCTGAATGCTGTGGGCCAGGACACGCAGGAGGTCATCGTGGT
GCCACACTCCTTGCCCTTTAAGGTGGTGGTGATCTCAGCCATCCTGGCCCTGGTGGTGCTCACCATCATC
TCCCTTATCATCCTCATCATGCTTTGGCAGAAGAAGCCACGTTAGGATATCACCGGTGGCGCGCCAAGCT
TGCTAGTATAACTTCGTATAGCATACATTATACGAAGTTATGGGTCGATGGTGATGCTTGGCAATTCGGG
TCGATGGTGAAGCATTGGTCTTCCTATTTTGATATAACTTCGTATAGGATACTTTATACGAAGTTATGGG
GATGATCCAATTCTTTGCCAAAATGATGAGACAGCACAATAACCAGCACGTTGCCCAGGAGCTGTAGGAA
AAAGAAGAAGGCATGAACATGGTTAGCAGAGGCTCTAGAGCCGCCGGTCACACGCCAGAAGCCGAACCCC
GCCCTGCCCCGTCCCCCCCGAAGGCAGCCGTCCCCCCGCGGACAGCCCCGAGCCGCTCCCCCCGCACAAA
GGGCCCTCCCGGAGCCCCTCAAGGCTTTCACGCAGCCACAGAAAAGAAACAAGCCGTCATTAAACCAAGC
GCTAATTACAGCCCGGAGGAGAAGGGCCGTCCCGCCCGCTCACCTGTGGGAGTAACGCGGTCAGTCAGAG
CCGGGGCGGGCGGCGCGAGGCGGCGGCGGAGCGGGGCACGGGGCGAAGGCAGCGTCGCAGCGACTCCCGC
CCGCCGCGCGCTTCGCTTTTTATAGGGCCGCCGCCGCCGCCGCCTCGCCATAAAAGGAAACTTTCGGAGC
GCGCCGCTCTGATTGGCTGCCGCCGCACCTCTCCGCCTCGCCCCGCCCCGCCCCTCGCCCCGCCCCGCCC
CGCCTGGCGCGCGCCCCCCCCCCCCCCCCGCCCCCATCGCTGCACAAAATAATTAAAAAATAAATAAATA
CAAAATTGGGGGTGGGGAGGGGGGGGAGATGGGGAGAGTGAAGCAGAACGTGGGGCTCACCTCGACCATG
GTAATAGCGATGACTAATACGTAGATGTACTGCCAAGTAGGAAAGTCCCATAAGGTCATGTACTGGGCAT
AATGCCAGGCGGGCCATTTACCGTCATTGACGTCAATAGGGGGCGTACTTGGCATATGATACACTTGATG
TACTGCCAAGTGGGCAGTTTACCGTAAATACTCCACCCATTGACGTCAATGGAAAGTCCCTATTGGCGTT
ACTATGGGAACATACGTCATTATTGACGTCAATGGTACGATCTTCCTAGAGCATGGCTACGTAGATAAGT
AGCATGGCGGGTTAATCATTAACTACAAGGAACCCCTAGTGATGGAGTTGGCCACTCCCTCTCTGCGCGC
TCGCTCGCTCACTGAGGCCGGGCGACCAAAGGTCGCCCGACGCCCGGGCTTTGCCCGGGCGGCCTCAGTG
AGCGAGCGAGCGCGCAGCTGGCGTAATAGCGAAGAGGCCCGCACCGATCGCCCTTCCCAACAGTTGCGCA
GCCTGAATGGCGAATGGG
[124 nt withheld, positions 4499-4622]
C
[91 nt withheld, positions 4624-4714]
A
[49 nt withheld, positions 4716-4764]
CCTTTGACGTTGGAGTCCACGTTCTTT
[37 nt withheld, positions 4792-4828]
ACCCTATCTCGGTCTATTCTTTTGATTTATAAGGGATTTTGCCGATTTCGGCCTATTGGTTAAAAAATGA
GCTGATTTAACAAAAATTTAACGCGAATTTTAACAAAATATTAACGCTTACAATTTAGGTGGCACTTTTC
GGGGAAATGTGCGCGGAACCCCTATTTGTTTATTTTTCTAAATACATTCAAATATGTATCCGCTCATGAG
ACAATAACCCTGATAAATGCTTCAATAATATTGAAAAAGGAAGAGTATGAGTATTCAACATTTCCGTGTC
GCCCTTATTCCCTTTTTTGCGGCATTTTGCCTTCCTGTTTTTGCTCACCCAGAAACGCTGGTGAAAGTAA
AAGATGCTGAAGATCAGTTGGGTGCACGAGTGGGTTACATCGAACTGGATCTCAACAGCGGTAAGATCCT
TGAGAGTTTTCGCCCCGAAGAACGTTTTCCAATGATGAGCACTTTTAAAGTTCTGCTATGTGGCGCGGTA
TTATCCCGTATTGACGCCGGGCAAGAGCAACTCGGTCGCCGCATACACTATTCTCAGAATGACTTGGTTG
AGTACTCACCAGTCACAGAAAAGCATCTTACGGATGGCATGACAGTAAGAGAATTATGCAGTGCTGCCAT
AACCATGAGTGATAACACTGCGGCCAACTTACTTCTGACAACGATCGGAGGACCGAAGGAGCTAACCGCT
TTTTTGCACAACATGGGGGATCATGTAACTCGCCTTGATCGTTGGGAACCGGAGCTGAATGAAGCCATAC
CAAACGACGAGCGTGACACCACGATGCCTGTAGCAATGGCAACAACGTTGCGCAAACTATTAACTGGCGA
ACTACTTACTCTAGCTTCCCGGCAACAATTAATAGACTGGATGGAGGCGGATAAAGTTGCAGGACCACTT
CTGCGCTCGGCCCTTCCGGCTGGCTGGTTTATTGCTGATAAATCTGGAGCCGGTGAGCGTGGGTCTCGCG
GTATCATTGCAGCACTGGGGCCAGATGGTAAGCCCTCCCGTATCGTAGTTATCTACACGACGGGGAGTCA
GGCAACTATGGATGAACGAAATAGACAGATCGCTGAGATAGGTGCCTCACTGATTAAGCATTGGTAACTG
TCAGACCAAGTTTACTCATATATACTTTAGATTGATTTAAAACTTCATTTTTAATTTAAAAGGATCTAGG
TGAAGATCCTTTTTGATAATCTCATGACCAAAATCCCTTAACGTGAGTTTTCGTTCCACTGAGCGTCAGA
CCCCGTAGAAAAGATCAAAGGATCTTCTTGAGATCCTTTTTTTCTGCGCGTAATCTGCTGCTTGCAAACA
AAAAAACCACCGCTACCAGCGGTGGTTTGTTTGCCGGATCAAGAGCTACCAACTCTTTTTCCGAAGGTAA
CTGGCTTCAGCAGAGCGCAGATACCAAATACTGTTCTTCTAGTGTAGCCGTAGTTAGGCCACCACTTCAA
GAACTCTGTAGCACCGCCTACATACCTCGCTCTGCTAATCCTGTTACCAGTGGCTGCTGCCAGTGGCGAT
AAGTCGTGTCTTACCGGGTTGGACTCAAGACGATAGTTACCGGATAAGGCGCAGCGGTCGGGCTGAACGG
GGGGTTCGTGCACACAGCCCAGCTTGGAGCGAACGACCTACACCGAACTGAGATACCTACAGCGTGAGCT
ATGAGAAAGCGCCACGCTTCCCGAAGGGAGAAAGGCGGACAGGTATCCGGTAAGCGGCAGGGTCGGAACA
GGAGAGCGCACGAGGGAGCTTCCAGGGGGAAACGCCTGGTATCTTTATAGTCCTGTCGGGTTTCGCCACC
TCTGACTTGAGCGTCGATTTTTGTGATGCTCGTCAGGGGGGCGGAGCCTATGGAAAAACGCCAGCAACGC
GGCCTTTTTACGGTTCCTGGCCTTTTGCTGGCCTTTTGCTCACATGTTCTTTCCTGCGTTATCCCCTGAT
TCTGTGGATAACCGTATTACCGCCTTTGAGTGAGCTGATACCGCTCGCCGCAGCCGAACGACCGAGCGCA
GCGAGTCAGTGAGCGAGGAAGCGGAAG
