>Addgene plasmid #137959 | pAAV.CAG-FLEX.iAChSnFR-Venus | addgene partial sequence | sequence record 271580 | Addgene Partial NGS Result
AGCGCCCAATACGCAAACCGCCTCTCCCCGCGCGTTGGCCGATTCATTAATGCAGCTGCGCGCTCGCTCG
CTCACTGAGGCCGCCCGGGCAAAGCCCGGGCGTCGGGCGACCTTTGGTCGCCCGGCCTCAGTGAGCGAGC
GAGCGCGCAGAGAGGGAGTGGCCAACTCCATCACTAGGGGTTCCTTGTAGTTAATGATTAACCCGCCATG
CTACTTATCTACGTAGCCATGCTCTAGGAAGATCCTTATCGATTTTACCACATTTGTAGAGGTTTTACTT
GCTTTAAAAAACCTCCCACATCTCCCCCTGAACCTGAAACATAAAATGAATGCAATTGTTGTTGTTAACT
TGTTTATTGCAGCTTATAATGGTTACAAATAAAGCAATAGCATCACAAATTTCACAAATAAAGCATTTTT
TTCACTGCATTCTAGTTGTGGTTTGTCCAAACTCATCAATGTATCTTATCATGTCTGCTCGAAGCGGCCG
CCCGGGTCGACGGTATCGATGCGGGGAGGCGGCCCAAAGGGAGATCCGACTCGTCTGAGGGCGAAGGCGA
AGACGCGGAAGAGGCCGCAGAGCCGGCAGCAGGCCGCGGGAAGGAAGGTCCGCTGGATTGAGGGCCGAAG
GGACGTAGCAGAAGGACGTCCCGCGCAGAATCCAGGTGGCAACACAGGCGAGCAGCCAAGGAAAGGACGA
TGATTTCCCCGACAACACCACGGAATTGTCAGTGCCCAACAGCCGAGCCCCTGTCCAGCAGCGGGCAAGG
CAGGCGGCGATGAGTTCCGCCGTGGCAATAGGGAGGGGGAAAGCGAAAGTCCCGGAAAGGAGCTGACAGG
TGGTGGCAATGCCCCAACCAGTGGGGGTTGCGTCAGCAAACACAGTGCACACCACGCCACGTTGCCTGAC
AACGGGCCACAACTCCTCATAAAGAGACAGCAACCAGGATTTATACAAGGAGGAGAAAATGAAAGCCATA
CGGGAAGCAATAGCATGATACAAAGGCATTAAAGCAGCGTATCCACATAGCGTAAAAGGAGCAACATAGT
TAAGAATACCAGTCAATCTTTCACAAATTTTGTAATCCAGAGGTTGATTATCGATAAGCTAATTCGAACC
TCTTCGAGGGACATAACTTCGTATAATGTATGCTATACGAAGTTATGGGTCGATGGTGAGATCTGGACTA
GAGGGTCGATGGTGATGCTTGGATCAAAATAGGAAGAATCCCAATGATAACTTCGTATAAAGTATCCTAT
ACGAAGTTATGGATCCGAATTCACTAGTCTCGAGCAAAATGGAGACAAGACACACTCCTGCTATGGGTAC
TGCTGCTCTGGGTTCCAGGTTCCACTGGTGACAGATCTGCGAACGACACCGTAGTTGTGGGCTCGATCAT
CTTTACAGAAGGGATTATCGTCGCAAACATGGTGGCAGAGATGATTGAGGCGCATACAGACCTTAAGGTG
GTTCGCAAACTGAACCTTGGCGGGGTCAACGTTAACTTTGAAGCCATTAAACGCGGAGGTGCGAATAATG
GTATTGACATTTACGTGGAGTACACTGGGCACGGTCTTGTGGATATTCTGGGGTTCCCGGAGCCGAACGT
CTATATCACCGCCGACAAGCAGAAGAACGGCATCAAGGCGAACTTCAAGATCCGCCACAACGTGGAGGAC
GGCAGCGTGCAGCTCGCCGACCACTACCAGCAGAACACCCCCATCGGCGACGGCCCCGTGCTGCTGCCCG
ACAACCACTACCTGAGCTATCAGTCCGTGCTGAGCAAAGACCCCAACGAGAAGCGCGATCACATGGTCCT
GCTGGAGTTCGTGACCGCCGCCGGGATCACTCTCGGCATGAACGAGCTGTACAAGGGCGGTACCGGAGGG
AGCATGAGCAAGGGCGAGGAGCTGTTCACCGGGGTGGTGCCCATCCTGGTCGAGCTGGACGGCGACGTAA
ACGGCCACAAGTTCAGCGTGCGCGGCGAGGGCGAGGGCGATGCCACCAACGGCAAGCTGACCCTGAAGCT
CCTGTGCACCACCGGCAAGCTGCCCGTGCCCTGGCCCACCCTCGTGACCACCCTGGGCTACGGCGTGCAG
TGCTTCGCCCGCTACCCCGACCACATGAAGCAGCACGACTTCTTCAAGTCCGCCATGCCCGAAGGCTACG
TCCAGGAGCGCACCATCAGCTTCAAGGACGACGGCACCTACAAGACCCGCGCCGAGGTGAAGTTCGAGGG
CGACACCCTGGTGAACCGCATCGAGCTGAAGGGCATCGACTTCAAGGAGGACGGCAACATCCTGGGGCAC
AAGCTGGAGTACAACTTTCCGCCGCCCGCGACTACTGATCCAGAAGGTGCATACGAAACCGTGAAGAAGG
AGTACAAACGTAAATGGAATATTGTATGGCTCAAACCACTGGGATTCAACAATACGTATACGCTTACCGT
TAAAGACGAACTGGCGAAACAGTATAACCTTAAAACCTTCAGTGACTTAGCGAAAATCTCGGATAAGCTG
ATTCTGGGTGCAACGATGTTCTTTTTAGAAGGGCCCGATGGTTACCCAGGCCTGCAAAAACTGTACAATT
TCAAATTCAAGCACACCAAAAGCATGGACATGGGTATTCGCTATACCGCCATTGATAATAACGAAGTTCA
GGTAATTGATGCCTGGGCCACTGATGGCTTGCTGGTGAGCCACAAATTAAAAATTCTGGAGGATGATAAA
GCGTTCTTCCCGCCGTATTATGCTGCCCCCATCATCCGTCAGGATGTCTTAGATAAGCATCCTGAACTGA
AGGACGTGCTGAACAAACTCGCGAATCAAATTTCACTGGAAGAAATGCAGAAACTGAATTACAAGGTGGA
CGGTGAGGGTCAGGACCCAGCGAAAGTAGCTAAGGAGTTTTTGAAAGAGAAAGGTTTAATTCTGCAGGTC
GACGAACAAAAACTCATCTCAGAAGAGGATCTGAATGCTGTGGGCCAGGACACGCAGGAGGTCATCGTGG
TGCCACACTCCTTGCCCTTTAAGGTGGTGGTGATCTCAGCCATCCTGGCCCTGGTGGTGCTCACCATCAT
CTCCCTTATCATCCTCATCATGCTTTGGCAGAAGAAGCCACGTTAGGATATCACCGGTGGCGCGCCAAGC
TTGCTAGTATAACTTCGTATAGCATACATTATACGAAGTTATGGGTCGATGGTGATGCTTGGCAATTCGG
GTCGATGGTGAAGCATTGGTCTTCCTATTTTGATATAACTTCGTATAGGATACTTTATACGAAGTTATGG
GGATGATCCAATTCTTTGCCAAAATGATGAGACAGCACAATAACCAGCACGTTGCCCAGGAGCTGTAGGA
AAAAGAAGAAGGCATGAACATGGTTAGCAGAGGCTCTAGAGCCGCCGGTCACACGCCAGAAGCCGAACCC
CGCCCTGCCCCGTCCCCCCCGAAGGCAGCCGTCCCCCCGCGGACAGCCCCGAGCCGCTCCCCCGCGTTAC
TATGGGAACATACGTCATTATTGACGTCAATGGTACTCTTCCTAGAGCATGGCTACGTAGATAAGTAGCA
TGGCGGGTTAATCATTAACTACAAGGAACCCCTAGTGATGGAGTTGGCCACTCCCTCTCTGCGCGCTCGC
TCGCTCACTGAGGCCGGGCGACCAAAGGTCGCCCGACGCCCGGGCTTTGCCCGGGCGGCCTCAGTGAGCG
AGCGAGCGCGCAGCTGGCGTAATAGCGAAGAGGCCCGCACCGATCGCCCTTCCCAACAGTTGCGCAGCCT
GAATGGCGAATGGG
[124 nt withheld, positions 3795-3918]
C
[91 nt withheld, positions 3920-4010]
A
[49 nt withheld, positions 4012-4060]
CCTTTGACGTTGGAGTCCACGTTCTTT
[37 nt withheld, positions 4088-4124]
ACCCTATCTCGGTCTATTCTTTTGATTTATAAGGGATTTTGCCGATTTCGGCCTATTGGTTAAAAAATGA
GCTGATTTAACAAAAATTTAACGCGAATTTTAACAAAATATTAACGCTTACAATTTAGGTGGCACTTTTC
GGGGAAATGTGCGCGGAACCCCTATTTGTTTATTTTTCTAAATACATTCAAATATGTATCCGCTCATGAG
ACAATAACCCTGATAAATGCTTCAATAATATTGAAAAAGGAAGAGTATGAGTATTCAACATTTCCGTGTC
GCCCTTATTCCCTTTTTTGCGGCATTTTGCCTTCCTGTTTTTGCTCACCCAGAAACGCTGGTGAAAGTAA
AAGATGCTGAAGATCAGTTGGGTGCACGAGTGGGTTACATCGAACTGGATCTCAACAGCGGTAAGATCCT
TGAGAGTTTTCGCCCCGAAGAACGTTTTCCAATGATGAGCACTTTTAAAGTTCTGCTATGTGGCGCGGTA
TTATCCCGTATTGACGCCGGGCAAGAGCAACTCGGTCGCCGCATACACTATTCTCAGAATGACTTGGTTG
AGTACTCACCAGTCACAGAAAAGCATCTTACGGATGGCATGACAGTAAGAGAATTATGCAGTGCTGCCAT
AACCATGAGTGATAACACTGCGGCCAACTTACTTCTGACAACGATCGGAGGACCGAAGGAGCTAACCGCT
TTTTTGCACAACATGGGGGATCATGTAACTCGCCTTGATCGTTGGGAACCGGAGCTGAATGAAGCCATAC
CAAACGACGAGCGTGACACCACGATGCCTGTAGCAATGGCAACAACGTTGCGCAAACTATTAACTGGCGA
ACTACTTACTCTAGCTTCCCGGCAACAATTAATAGACTGGATGGAGGCGGATAAAGTTGCAGGACCACTT
CTGCGCTCGGCCCTTCCGGCTGGCTGGTTTATTGCTGATAAATCTGGAGCCGGTGAGCGTGGGTCTCGCG
GTATCATTGCAGCACTGGGGCCAGATGGTAAGCCCTCCCGTATCGTAGTTATCTACACGACGGGGAGTCA
GGCAACTATGGATGAACGAAATAGACAGATCGCTGAGATAGGTGCCTCACTGATTAAGCATTGGTAACTG
TCAGACCAAGTTTACTCATATATACTTTAGATTGATTTAAAACTTCATTTTTAATTTAAAAGGATCTAGG
TGAAGATCCTTTTTGATAATCTCATGACCAAAATCCCTTAACGTGAGTTTTCGTTCCACTGAGCGTCAGA
CCCCGTAGAAAAGATCAAAGGATCTTCTTGAGATCCTTTTTTTCTGCGCGTAATCTGCTGCTTGCAAACA
AAAAAACCACCGCTACCAGCGGTGGTTTGTTTGCCGGATCAAGAGCTACCAACTCTTTTTCCGAAGGTAA
CTGGCTTCAGCAGAGCGCAGATACCAAATACTGTTCTTCTAGTGTAGCCGTAGTTAGGCCACCACTTCAA
GAACTCTGTAGCACCGCCTACATACCTCGCTCTGCTAATCCTGTTACCAGTGGCTGCTGCCAGTGGCGAT
AAGTCGTGTCTTACCGGGTTGGACTCAAGACGATAGTTACCGGATAAGGCGCAGCGGTCGGGCTGAACGG
GGGGTTCGTGCACACAGCCCAGCTTGGAGCGAACGACCTACACCGAACTGAGATACCTACAGCGTGAGCT
ATGAGAAAGCGCCACGCTTCCCGAAGGGAGAAAGGCGGACAGGTATCCGGTAAGCGGCAGGGTCGGAACA
GGAGAGCGCACGAGGGAGCTTCCAGGGGGAAACGCCTGGTATCTTTATAGTCCTGTCGGGTTTCGCCACC
TCTGACTTGAGCGTCGATTTTTGTGATGCTCGTCAGGGGGGCGGAGCCTATGGAAAAACGCCAGCAACGC
GGCCTTTTTACGGTTCCTGGCCTTTTGCTGGCCTTTTGCTCACATGTTCTTTCCTGCGTTATCCCCTGAT
TCTGTGGATAACCGTATTACCGCCTTTGAGTGAGCTGATACCGCTCGCCGCAGCCGAACGACCGAGCGCA
GCGAGTCAGTGAGCGAGGAAGCGGAAG
